>Addgene plasmid #129018 | pMM0657 | addgene full sequence | sequence record 259411 | Addgene NGS Result
ACCCGCCATATCCGCATCCATACCGGTCAGAAGCCCTTCCAGTGTCGAATCTGCATGCGTAACTTCAGTC
GTAGTGACCACCTTACCACCCACATCCGCACCCACACAGGCGAGAAGCCTTTTGCCTGTGACATTTGTGG
GAGGAAGTTTGCCAGGAGTGATGAACGCAAGAGGCATACCAAAATCCATACAGGTGCTAGCTTCATGAAG
ATGGACAAAAAGACTATAGTTTGGTTTAGAAGAGATCTAAGGATTGAGGATAATCCTGCATTAGCAGCAG
CTGCTCACGAAGGATCTGTTTTTCCTGTCTTCATTTGGTGTCCTGAAGAAGAAGGACAGTTTTATCCTGG
AAGAGCTTCAAGATGGTGGATGAAACAATCACTTGCTCACTTATCTCAATCCTTGAAGGCTCTTGGATCT
GACCTCACTTTAATCAAAACCCACAACACGATTTCAGCGATCTTGGATTGTATCCGCGTTACCGGTGCTA
CAAAAGTCGTCTTTAACCACCTCTATGATCCTGTTTCGTTAGTTCGGGACCATACCGTAAAGGAGAAGCT
GGTGGAACGTGGGATCTCTGTGCAAAGCTACAATGGAGATCTATTGTATGAACCGTGGGAGATATACTGC
GAAAAGGGCAAACCTTTTACGAGTTTCAATTCTTACTGGAAGAAATGCTTAGATATGTCGATTGAATCCG
TTATGCTTCCTCCTCCTTGGCGGTTGATGCCAATAACTGCAGCGGCTGAAGCGATTTGGGCGTGTTCGAT
TGAAGAACTAGGGCTGGAGAATGAGGCCGAGAAACCGAGCAATGCGTTGTTAACTAGAGCTTGGAGTCCA
GGATGGAGCAATGCTGATAAGTTACTAAATGAGTTCATCGAGAAGCAGTTGATAGATTATGCAAAGAACA
GCAAGAAAGTTGTTGGGAATTCTACTTCACTACTTTCTCCGTATCTCCATTTCGGGGAAATAAGCGTCAG
ACACGTTTTCCAGTGTGCCCGGATGAAACAAATTATATGGGCAAGAGATAAGAACAGTGAAGGAGAAGAA
AGTGCAGATCTTTTTCTTAGGGGAATCGGTTTAAGAGAGTATTCTCGGTATATATGTTTCAACTTCCCGT
TTACTCACGAGCAATCGTTGTTGAGTCATCTTCGGTTTTTCCCTTGGGATGCTGATGTTGATAAGTTCAA
GGCCTGGAGACAAGGCAGGACCGGTTATCCGTTGGTGGATGCCGGAATGAGAGAGCTTTGGGCTACCGGA
TGGATGCATAACAGAATAAGAGTGATTGTTTCAAGCTTTGCTGTGAAGTTTCTTCTCCTTCCATGGAAAT
GGGGAATGAAGTATTTCTGGGATACACTTTTGGATGCTGATTTGGAATGTGACATCCTTGGCTGGCAGTA
TATCTCTGGGAGTATCCCCGATGGCCACGAGCTTGATCGCTTGGACAATCCCGCGTTACAAGGCGCCAAA
TATGACCCAGAAGGTGAGTACATAAGGCAATGGCTTCCCGAGCTTGCGAGATTGCCAACTGAATGGATCC
ATCATCCATGGGACGCTCCTTTAACCGTACTCAAAGCTTCTGGTGTGGAACTCGGAACAAACTATGCGAA
ACCCATTGTAGACATCGACACAGCTCGTGAGCTACTAGCTAAAGCTATTTCAAGAACCCGTGAAGCACAG
ATCATGATCGGAGCAGCACCTGATGAGATTGTAGCAGATAGCTTCGAGGCCTTAGGGGCTAATACCATTA
AAGAACCTGGTCTTTGCCCATCTGTGTCTTCTAATGACCAACAAGTACCTTCGGCTGTTCGTTACAACGG
GTCAAAGAGAGTGAAACCTGAGGAAGAAGAAGAGAGAGACATGAAGAAATCTAGGGGATTCGATGAAAGG
GAGTTGTTTTCGACTGCTGAATCTTCTTCTTCTTCGAGTGTGTTTTTCGTTTCGCAGTCTTGCTCGTTGG
CATCAGAAGGGAAGAATCTGGAAGGTATTCAAGATTCATCTGATCAGATTACTACAAGTTTGGGAAAAAA
TGGTTGCAAAGGATCCTAACTCGAGGCCAATTGGTGCGGCAATTGATAATAACGAAAATGTCTTTTAATG
ATCTGGGTATAATGAGGAATTTTCCGAACGTTTTTACTTTATATATATATATACATGTAACATATATTCT
ATACGCTATAGAGAAAGGAAATTTTTCAATTAAAAAAAAAATAGAGAAAGAGTTTCACTTCTTGATTATC
GCTAACACTAATGGTTGAAGTACTGCTACTTTAATTTTATGCTGGATGTGAGACGATAAATCGCAGCCAA
GTGAGTGAATAGATGACGCACCACGGTCAGACACGGCCACATCGTATCTCACAGGAGCAAGCGCGATAGG
AGCACTCACACATAGTACGGTGATCCGCTGACTCCTTTGCCCAAATAAGACGTGAGCCACTAGTGCACTG
CAGTACAGCGGCCGCGATTATCAAAAAGGATCTTCACCTAGATCCTTTTAAATTAAAAATGAAGTTTTAA
ATCAATCTAAAGTATATATGAGTAAACTTGGTCTGACAGTTACCAATGCTTAATCAGTGAGGCACCTATC
TCAGCGATCTGTCTATTTCGTTCATCCATAGTTGCCTGACTCCCCGTCGTGTAGATAACTACGATACGGG
AGGGCTTACCATCTGGCCCCAGTGCTGCAATGATACCGCGGGACCCACGCTCACCGGCTCCAGATTTATC
AGCAATAAACCAGCCAGCCGGAAGGGCCGAGCGCAGAAGTGGTCCTGCAACTTTATCCGCCTCCATCCAG
TCTATTAATTGTTGCCGGGAAGCTAGAGTAAGTAGTTCGCCAGTTAATAGTTTGCGCAACGTTGTTGCCA
TTGCTACAGGCATCGTGGTGTCACGCTCGTCGTTTGGTATGGCTTCATTCAGCTCCGGTTCCCAACGATC
AAGGCGAGTTACATGATCCCCCATGTTGTGCAAAAAAGCGGTTAGCTCCTTCGGTCCTCCGATCGTTGTC
AGAAGTAAGTTGGCCGCAGTGTTATCACTCATGGTTATGGCAGCACTGCATAATTCTCTTACTGTCATGC
CATCCGTAAGATGCTTTTCTGTGACTGGTGAGTACTCAACCAAGTCATTCTGAGAATAGTGTATGCGGCG
ACCGAGTTGCTCTTGCCCGGCGTCAATACGGGATAATACCGCGCCACATAGCAGAACTTTAAAAGTGCTC
ATCATTGGAAAACGTTCTTCGGGGCGAAAACTCTCAAGGATCTTACCGCTGTTGAGATCCAGTTCGATGT
AACCCACTCGTGCACCCAACTGATCTTCAGCATCTTTTACTTTCACCAGCGTTTCTGGGTGAGCAAAAAC
AGGAAGGCAAAATGCCGCAAAAAAGGGAATAAGGGCGACACGGAAATGTTGAATACTCATACTCTTCCTT
TTTCAATATTATTGAAGCATTTATCAGGGTTATTGTCTCATGAGCGGATACATATTTGAATGTATTTAGA
AAAATAAACAAATAGGGGTTCCGCGCACATTTCCCCGAAAAGTGCCACCTGTCATGACCAAAATCCCTTA
ACGTGAGTTTTCGTTCCACTGAGCGTCAGACCCCGTAGAAAAGATCAAAGGATCTTCTTGAGATCCTTTT
TTTCTGCGCGTAATCTGCTGCTTGCAAACAAAAAAACCACCGCTACCAGCGGTGGTTTGTTTGCCGGATC
AAGAGCTACCAACTCTTTTTCCGAAGGTAACTGGCTTCAGCAGAGCGCAGATACCAAATACTGTTCTTCT
AGTGTAGCCGTAGTTAGGCCACCACTTCAAGAACTCTGTAGCACCGCCTACATACCTCGCTCTGCTAATC
CTGTTACCAGTGGCTGCTGCCAGTGGCGATAAGTCGTGTCTTACCGGGTTGGACTCAAGACGATAGTTAC
CGGATAAGGCGCAGCGGTCGGGCTGAACGGGGGGTTCGTGCACACAGCCCAGCTTGGAGCGAACGACCTA
CACCGAACTGAGATACCTACAGCGTGAGCTATGAGAAAGCGCCACGCTTCCCGAAGGGAGAAAGGCGGAC
AGGTATCCGGTAAGCGGCAGGGTCGGAACAGGAGAGCGCACGAGGGAGCTTCCAGGGGGAAACGCCTGGT
ATCTTTATAGTCCTGTCGGGTTTCGCCACCTCTGACTTGAGCGTCGATTTTTGTGATGCTCGTCAGGGGG
GCGGAGCCTATGGAAAAACGCCAGCAACGCGGCCTTTTTACGGTTCCTGGCCTTTTGCTGGCCTTTTGCT
CACATGTTCTTTCCTGCGTTATCCCCTGATTCTGTGGATAACCGTGCGGCCGCCCCTGAATTCGCATCTA
GAACGGGGTCATCACGGCTCATCATGCGCCAAACAAATGTGTGCAATACACGCTCGGATGACTGCATGAT
GACCGCACTGACTGGGGACAGCAGATCCACCTAAGCCTGTGAGAGAAGCAGACACCCGACAGATCAAGGC
AGTTACGTCTCACCAAACCAGATGTCAACACAGCTACAACGAAGAGGATGTCCAATATTTTTTTTAAGGA
ATAAGGATACTTCAAGACTAGATTCCCCCCTGCATTCCCATCAGAACCGTAAACCTTGGCGCTTTCCTTG
GGAAGTATTCAAGAAGTGCCTTGTCCGGTTTCTGTGGCTCACAAACCAGCGCGCCCGATATGGCTTTCTT
TTCACTTATGAATGTACCAGTACGGGACAATTAGAACGCTCCTGTAACAATCTCTTTGCAAATGTGGGGT
TACATTCTAACCATGTCACACTGCTGACGAAATTCAAAGTAAAAAAAAATGGGACCACGTCTTGAGAACG
ATAGATTTTCTTTATTTTACATTGAACAGTCGTTGTCTCAGCGCGCTTTATGTTTTCATTCATACTTCAT
ATTATAAAATAACAAAAGAAGAATTTCATATTCACGCCCAAGAAATCAGGCTGCTTTCCAAATGCAATTG
ACACTTCATTAGCCATCACACAAAACTCTTTCTTGCTGGAGCTTCTTTTAAAAAAGACCTCAGTACACCA
AACACGTTACCCGACCTCGTTATTTTACGACAACTATGATAAAATTCTGAAGAAAAAATAAAAAAATTTT
CATACTTCTTGCTTTTATTTAAACCATTGAATGATTTCTTTTGAACAAAACTACCTGTTTCACCAAAGGA
AATAGAAAGAAAAAATCAATTAGAAGAAAACAAAAAACAAAAGATCTATGGCCCCCAAGAAGAAGAGGAA
GGTTGGTATTCACGGGGGTACCCGCCCATATGCTTGCCCTGTCGAGTCCTGCGATCGCCGCTTTTCTCGC
TCGGATGAGCTT
Features (pLannotate 1.2.2; 5 found; start..end, strand, type, name):
    205..2040    +  CDS            CRY2: CRY2_ARATH - Also known as PHH1 From Arabidopsis thaliana (Mouse-ear cress).
   2560..3420    -  CDS            AmpR: β-lactamase; bla; confers resistance to ampicillin, carbenicillin, and related antibiotics
   3421..3525    -  promoter       AmpR promoter: bla
   3628..4216    +  rep_origin     ori: high-copy-number ColE1/pMB1/pBR322/pUC origin of replication
   5273..112     +  CDS            ZFHD1 (DNA binding domain) (fragment) (across the origin): composite human DNA-binding domain composed of domains from the transcription factors Zif268 and Oct-1 (Pomerantz et al., 1995)
