[The description below was written by a language model from this plasmid's Addgene catalogue record and pLannotate feature annotations shown in this document.]
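Description:
pMM0657 is a cassette-level plasmid from a yeast optogenetic toolkit for light-controlled gene expression in Saccharomyces cerevisiae. It is catalogued as a yeast expression vector, but no backbone is named, and the recorded parts for propagation are purely bacterial: a high-copy ColE1-type origin and an ampicillin resistance gene (β-lactamase with its own promoter). Neither the insert description nor the feature table of the 5,332 nt sequence lists a yeast origin, centromere or auxotrophic marker. This fits a role as an intermediate assembly part rather than a plasmid maintained in yeast on its own.

The payload is a single transcription unit. The constitutive yeast RPL18B promoter drives a fusion of an SV40 nuclear localisation signal, the Zif268 zinc-finger DNA-binding domain and Arabidopsis thaliana cryptochrome 2 (CRY2), and the unit ends with the SSA1 terminator. CRY2 is a blue-light photoreceptor that binds its partner CIB1 on illumination. A DNA-binding domain fused to CRY2 therefore usually serves as one half of a split transcription factor, recruiting an activation domain fused to the partner to promoters carrying Zif268 binding sites. That partner component is not part of this construct.

The automated annotation detects CRY2 and, spanning the sequence origin just upstream, a fragment labelled as the ZFHD1 DNA-binding domain; this most likely reflects the Zif268-derived fingers shared with that composite domain. The promoter, NLS, terminator and connectors were not annotated and are known only from the catalogue fields. The ConL1 and ConR2 connector sequences flanking the unit set its position and allow it to be combined in order with other cassettes into multigene plasmids.
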