Addgene plasmid #129018: pMM0657
Purpose: pRPL18B-Zif268DBD-CRY2 cassette plasmid flanked by ConL1 and ConR2
Depositing lab: Megan McClean. Depositing organization: University of Wisconsin, Madison. Publication: A yeast optogenetic toolkit (yOTK) for gene expression control in Saccharomyces cerevisiae. An-Adirekkun JM, Stewart CJ, Geller SH, Patel MT, Melendez J, Oakes BL, Noyes MB, McClean MN. Biotechnol Bioeng. 2019 Dec 2. doi: 10.1002/bit.27234. PubMed 31788779.
Backbone
  Vector backbone: NA
  Vector type: Yeast Expression
Growth in bacteria
  Bacterial resistance: Ampicillin, 100 μg/mL
  Growth temperature: 37°C
  Growth strain: DH5alpha
  Copy number: High Copy
Gene/Insert
  Gene/Insert name: ConL1-pRPL18B-SV40NLS-ZiF268DBD-CRY2-tSSA1-ConR2-ColE1-AmpR
  Species: S. cerevisiae (budding yeast)
  Cloning method: Restriction Enzyme; 5′ cloning site unknown (unknown if destroyed); 3′ cloning site unknown (unknown if destroyed)
Terms and licenses: Academic/Nonprofit Terms; Industry Terms: Not Available to Industry
How to cite: pMM0657 was a gift from Megan McClean (Addgene plasmid # 129018 ; http://n2t.net/addgene:129018 ; RRID:Addgene_129018)
